>Addgene plasmid #107342 | pCT-CMV-UBE3B-copGFP-Puro | addgene full sequence | sequence record 208654 | Addgene NGS Result
AAGCTGACGCGTGTAGTCTTATGCAATACTCTTGTAGTCTTGCAACATGGTAACGATGAGTTAGCAACAT
GCCTTACAAGGAGAGAAAAAGCACCGTGCATGCCGATTGGTGGAAGTAAGGTGGTACGATCGTGCCTTAT
TAGGAAGGCAACAGACGGGTCTGACATGGATTGGACGAACCACTGAATTGCCGCATTGCAGAGATATTGT
ATTTAAGTGCCTAGCTCGATACATAAACGGGTCTCTCTGGTTAGACCAGATCTGAGCCTGGGAGCTCTCT
GGCTAACTAGGGAACCCACTGCTTAAGCCTCAATAAAGCTTGCCTTGAGTGCTTCAAGTAGTGTGTGCCC
GTCTGTTGTGTGACTCTGGTAACTAGAGATCCCTCAGACCCTTTTAGTCAGTGTGGAAAATCTCTAGCAG
TGGCGCCCGAACAGGGACTTGAAAGCGAAAGGGAAACCAGAGGAGCTCTCTCGACGCAGGACTCGGCTTG
CTGAAGCGCGCACGGCAAGAGGCGAGGGGCGGCGACTGGTGAGTACGCCAAAAATTTTGACTAGCGGAGG
CTAGAAGGAGAGAGATGGGTGCGAGAGCGTCAGTATTAAGCGGGGGAGAATTAGATCGCGATGGGAAAAA
ATTCGGTTAAGGCCAGGGGGAAAGAAAAAATATAAATTAAAACATATAGTATGGGCAAGCAGGGAGCTAG
AACGATTCGCAGTTAATCCTGGCCTGTTAGAAACATCAGAAGGCTGTAGACAAATACTGGGACAGCTACA
ACCATCCCTTCAGACAGGATCAGAAGAACTTAGATCATTATATAATACAGTAGCAACCCTCTATTGTGTG
CATCAAAGGATAGAGATAAAAGACACCAAGGAAGCTTTAGACAAGATAGAGGAAGAGCAAAACAAAAGTA
AGACCACCGCACAGCAAGCGGCCACTGATCTTCAGACCTGGAGGAGGAGATATGAGGGACAATTGGAGAA
GTGAATTATATAAATATAAAGTAGTAAAAATTGAACCATTAGGAGTAGCACCCACCAAGGCAAAGAGAAG
AGTGGTGCAGAGAGAAAAAAGAGCAGTGGGAATAGGAGCTTTGTTCCTTGGGTTCTTGGGAGCAGCAGGA
AGCACTATGGGCGCAGCGTCAATGACGCTGACGGTACAGGCCAGACAATTATTGTCTGGTATAGTGCAGC
AGCAGAACAATTTGCTGAGGGCTATTGAGGCGCAACAGCATCTGTTGCAACTCACAGTCTGGGGCATCAA
GCAGCTCCAGGCAAGAATCCTGGCTGTGGAAAGATACCTAAAGGATCAACAGCTCCTGGGGATTTGGGGT
TGCTCTGGAAAACTCATTTGCACCACTGCTGTGCCTTGGAATGCTAGTTGGAGTAATAAATCTCTGGAAC
AGATTTGGAATCACACGACCTGGATGGAGTGGGACAGAGAAATTAACAATTACACAAGCTTAATACACTC
CTTAATTGAAGAATCGCAAAACCAGCAAGAAAAGAATGAACAAGAATTATTGGAATTAGATAAATGGGCA
AGTTTGTGGAATTGGTTTAACATAACAAATTGGCTGTGGTATATAAAATTATTCATAATGATAGTAGGAG
GCTTGGTAGGTTTAAGAATAGTTTTTGCTGTACTTTCTATAGTGAATAGAGTTAGGCAGGGATATTCACC
ATTATCGTTTCAGACCCACCTCCCAACCCCGAGGGGACCCGACAGGCCCGAAGGAATAGAAGAAGAAGGT
GGAGAGAGAGACAGAGACAGATCCATTCGATTAGTGAACGGATCTCGACGGTATCGGTTAACTTTTAAAA
GAAAAGGGGGGATTGGGGGGTACAGTGCAGGGGAAAGAATAGTAGACATAATAGCAACAGACATACAAAC
TAAAGAATTACAAAAACAAATTACAAAATTCAAAATTTTATCGATACTAGTATTATGCCCAGTACATGAC
CTTATGGGACTTTCCTACTTGGCAGTACATCTACGTATTAGTCATCGCTATTACCATGGTGATGCGGTTT
TGGCAGTACATCAATGGGCGTGGATAGCGGTTTGACTCACGGGGATTTCCAAGTCTCCACCCCATTGACG
TCAATGGGAGTTTGTTTTGGCACCAAAATCAACGGGACTTTCCAAAATGTCGTAACAACTCCGCCCCATT
GACGCAAATGGGCGGTAGGCGTGTACGGTGGGAGGTTTATATAAGCAGAGCTCGTTTAGTGAACCGTCAG
ATCGCCTGGAGACGCCATCCACGCTGTTTTGACCTCCATAGAAGATTCTAGACACCATGTTCACCCTGTC
TCAGACCTCGAGAGCATGGTTCATCGATAGAGCCCGTCAGGCACGAGAAGAAAGGCTTGTGCAGAAGGAA
CGGGAGCGGGCAGCTGTTGTGATCCAGGCCCATGTCCGGAGTTTTCTCTGTCGGAGTCGACTGCAGAGAG
ATATCAGGAGAGAGATTGATGACTTTTTTAAAGCAGATGACCCTGAGTCCACTAAAAGAAGTGCACTTTG
TATTTTCAAGATTGCCAGGAAACTGCTGTTCCTATTCAGAATCAAAGAGGATAATGAGAGATTTGAGAAG
TTGTGTCGCAGCATCCTGAGCAGCATGGATGCTGAGAATGAGCCTAAGGTGTGGTATGTGTCCCTGGCTT
GTTCTAAGGACCTCACCCTCCTTTGGATTCAACAGATCAAGAACATTTTGTGGTACTGCTGTGATTTTCT
CAAGCAGCTCAAGCCTGAAATCCTGCAGGACTCCCGACTCATCACCCTGTACCTCACGATGCTTGTCACC
TTCACAGACACTTCAACGTGGAAAATTCTTCGGGGAAAAGGTGAAAGTCTTCGACCAGCGATGAACCACA
TTTGTGCAAATATAATGGGACATCTCAACCAGCATGGATTTTATTCTGTGCTGCAGATATTGTTAACCCG
TGGCCTGGCAAGACCCCGTCCTTGTCTATCCAAAGGCACTTTAACAGCAGCTTTTTCTCTAGCGTTACGC
CCTGTGATTGCTGCACAGTTCTCAGACAATCTGATTCGGCCGTTCCTCATCCACATCATGTCTGTGCCTG
CTCTGGTGACTCATCTCAGCACAGTGACCCCTGAGCGCCTCACTGTTTTAGAATCCCATGACATGCTTCG
TAAATTCATCATATTTTTAAGAGACCAAGATCGATGCCGTGATGTATGTGAAAGTTTAGAAGGATGCCAT
ACGCTTTGTCTAATGGGCAACCTCCTACACTTGGGCTCCCTCAGCCCCAGAGTGTTAGAGGAGGAGACAG
ATGGGTTCGTGAGTTTGCTCACCCAGACGCTGTGCTACTGTCGGAAGTATGTGTCTCAGAAGAAGTCCAA
CCTGACCCACTGGCATCCTGTCCTTGGCTGGTTCTCCCAATCTGTGGATTATGGCCTTAACGAGTCAATG
CACTTGATCACCAAACAGCTGCAGTTCTTGTGGGGGGTGCCTCTGATCCGGATCTTCTTCTGTGACATCC
TGAGCAAGAAGCTACTGGAGAGCCAGGAGCCAGCCCACGCACAGCCAGCATCCCCTCAGAATGTGCTCCC
AGTGAAGAGTCTCCTAAAGCGTGCTTTTCAAAAGTCGGCATCAGTCCGGAATATTCTCAGGCCTGTCGGG
GGTAAACGGGTCGACTCTGCAGAAGTCCAGAAGGTTTGCAACATCTGTGTCCTCTACCAGACCTCGCTGA
CAACTCTCACACAGATTCGGCTGCAGATACTCACAGGTCTCACTTACCTTGATGACCTGCTTCCCAAACT
GTGGGCATTTATCTGTGAGCTCGGGCCCCACGGAGGGTTAAAGCTCTTCTTGGAATGCCTGAACAATGAC
ACTGAAGAGTCCAAGCAACTCTTGGCCATGCTGATGCTGTTCTGTGACTGTTCGCGGCACCTCATCACAA
TCCTTGATGACATTGAAGTTTATGAAGAACAGATTTCATTCAAACTGGAAGAGCTGGTCACTATCTCCTC
TTTCCTGAATTCTTTTGTGTTTAAGATGATCTGGGATGGAATTGTAGAGAACGCCAAGGGTGAGACCTTG
GAGCTGTTCCAGTCTGTCCACGGGTGGCTTATGGTGCTGTACGAGCGGGACTGCCGGCGGCGCTTCACCC
CCGAGGACCACTGGCTGCGAAAGGATCTCAAACCTAGCGTGCTCTTCCAAGAACTCGACAGGGACAGAAA
ACGGGCACAGTTGATCCTGCAGTACATCCCACATGTCATCCCTCACAAAAACAGAGTTCTACTGTTTCGA
ACCATGGTTACCAAGGAGAAGGAGAAACTGGGGCTGGTGGAAACCAGCTCTGCCTCCCCGCATGTCACTC
ACATCACCATCCGCCGGTCCAGGATGCTGGAGGACGGCTACGAGCAGCTTAGGCAGCTCTCCCAGCACGC
CATGAAGGGGGTCATCCGTGTGAAGTTTGTCAATGACCTCGGGGTGGACGAAGCAGGGATTGATCAAGAC
GGTGTTTTTAAGGAGTTCTTGGAAGAGATCATCAAGAGAGTTTTTGACCCAGCACTCAATCTGTTCAAGA
CAACCAGTGGGGATGAGAGGCTGTACCCCTCACCCACATCCTACATCCATGAGAATTACCTGCAGCTCTT
CGAGTTTGTGGGGAAGATGCTGGGGAAGGCTGTGTATGAGGGAATTGTGGTGGACGTGCCATTTGCATCC
TTCTTCCTGAGCCAACTGCTTGGGCACCACCACAGCGTCTTCTATAGCTCGGTGGATGAACTGCCTTCTC
TGGACTCCGAGTTCTATAAAAACCTCACCTCCATCAAGCGCTATGATGGGGACATCACTGACCTGGGCCT
GACGCTGTCTTACGACGAGGACGTCATGGGTCAGCTTGTTTGCCATGAACTGATTCCTGGAGGGAAGACC
ATTCCTGTTACAAATGAAAATAAAATTAGCTACATCCATCTGATGGCACATTTTCGAATGCACACTCAAA
TAAAAAACCAAACAGCTGCCCTCATTAGCGGATTCCGTTCCATTATCAAACCCGAGTGGATCCGAATGTT
CTCAACTCCTGAACTGCAGCGTCTCATCTCTGGCGACAATGCTGAGATTGATCTGGAAGATTTAAAGAAG
CACACAGTCTACTACGGTGGTTTCCATGGAAGTCACAGAGTCATCATCTGGCTCTGGGATATTCTGGCCT
CCGACTTCACACCGGATGAGAGAGCTATGTTTCTGAAGTTCGTGACCAGCTGCTCCAGACCCCCGCTCCT
GGGATTCGCCTACCTCAAGCCTCCATTCTCCATCCGCTGCGTGGAGGTGTCGGACGATCAGGACACCGGG
GACACTCTGGGCAGCGTCCTCCGGGGCTTCTTCACCATCCGCAAGCGGGAGCCAGGCGGCCGCCTGCCCA
CCTCCTCCACCTGCTTCAACCTGCTCAAGCTGCCCAACTACAGCAAGAAGAGCGTCCTCCGCGAGAAGCT
GCGCTACGCCATCAGCATGAACACGGGCTTTGAACTCTCCATTCTAGAGCTAGCGAATTCGAATTTAAAT
CGGATCCGCGGCCGCATGGAGAGCGACGAGAGCGGCCTGCCCGCCATGGAGATCGAGTGCCGCATCACCG
GCACCCTGAACGGCGTGGAGTTCGAGCTGGTGGGCGGCGGAGAGGGCACCCCCAAGCAGGGCCGCATGAC
CAACAAGATGAAGAGCACCAAAGGCGCCCTGACCTTCAGCCCCTACCTGCTGAGCCACGTGATGGGCTAC
GGCTTCTACCACTTCGGCACCTACCCCAGCGGCTACGAGAACCCCTTCCTGCACGCCATCAACAACGGCG
GCTACACCAACACCCGCATCGAGAAGTACGAGGACGGCGGCGTGCTGCACGTGAGCTTCAGCTACCGCTA
CGAGGCCGGCCGCGTGATCGGCGACTTCAAGGTGGTGGGCACCGGCTTCCCCGAGGACAGCGTGATCTTC
ACCGACAAGATCATCCGCAGCAACGCCACCGTGGAGCACCTGCACCCCATGGGCGATAACGTGCTGGTGG
GCAGCTTCGCCCGCACCTTCAGCCTGCGCGACGGCGGCTACTACAGCTTCGTGGTGGACAGCCACATGCA
CTTCAAGAGCGCCATCCACCCCAGCATCCTGCAGAACGGGGGCCCCATGTTCGCCTTCCGCCGCGTGGAG
GAGCTGCACAGCAACACCGAGCTGGGCATCGTGGAGTACCAGCACGCCTTCAAGACCCCCATTGCCTTCG
CCAGATCCCGCGCTCAGTCGTCCAATTCTGCCGTGGACGGCACCGCCGGACCCGGCTCCACCGGATCTCG
CTAAGGCCGCAAGGATCTGCGATCGCTCCGGTGCCCGTCAGTGGGCAGAGCGCACATCGCCCACAGTCCC
CGAGAAGTTGGGGGGAGGGGTCGGCAATTGAACGGGTGCCTAGAGAAGGTGGCGCGGGGTAAACTGGGAA
AGTGATGTCGTGTACTGGCTCCGCCTTTTTCCCGAGGGTGGGGGAGAACCGTATATAAGTGCAGTAGTCG
CCGTGAACGTTCTTTTTCGCAACGGGTTTGCCGCCAGAACACAGCTGAAGCTTCGAGGGGCTCGCATCTC
TCCTTCACGCGCCCGCCGCCCTACCTGAGGCCGCCATCCACGCCGGTTGAGTCGCGTTCTGCCGCCTCCC
GCCTGTGGTGCCTCCTGAACTGCGTCCGCCGTCTAGGTAAGTTTAAAGCTCAGGTCGAGACCGGGCCTTT
GTCCGGCGCTCCCTTGGAGCCTACCTAGACTCAGCCGGCTCTCCACGCTTTGCCTGACCCTGCTTGCTCA
ACTCTACGTCTTTGTTTCGTTTTCTGTTCTGCGCCGTTACAGATCCAAGCTGTGACCGGCGCCTACGCTA
GATGACCGAGTACAAGCCCACGGTGCGCCTCGCCACCCGCGACGACGTCCCCAGGGCCGTACGCACCCTC
GCCGCCGCGTTCGCCGACTACCCCGCCACGCGCCACACCGTCGATCCGGACCGCCACATCGAGCGGGTCA
CCGAGCTGCAAGAACTCTTCCTCACGCGCGTCGGGCTCGACATCGGCAAGGTGTGGGTCGCGGACGACGG
CGCCGCGGTGGCGGTCTGGACCACGCCGGAGAGCGTCGAAGCGGGGGCGGTGTTCGCCGAGATCGGCCCG
CGCATGGCCGAGTTGAGCGGTTCCCGGCTGGCCGCGCAGCAACAGATGGAAGGCCTCCTGGCGCCGCACC
GGCCCAAGGAGCCCGCGTGGTTCCTGGCCACCGTCGGCGTCTCGCCCGACCACCAGGGCAAGGGTCTGGG
CAGCGCCGTCGTGCTCCCCGGAGTGGAGGCGGCCGAGCGCGCCGGGGTGCCCGCCTTCCTGGAGACCTCC
GCGCCCCGCAACCTCCCCTTCTACGAGCGGCTCGGCTTCACCGTCACCGCCGACGTCGAGGTGCCCGAAG
GACCGCGCACCTGGTGCATGACCCGCAAGCCCGGTGCCTGAGTCGACAATCAACCTCTGGATTACAAAAT
TTGTGAAAGATTGACTGGTATTCTTAACTATGTTGCTCCTTTTACGCTATGTGGATACGCTGCTTTAATG
CCTTTGTATCATGCTATTGCTTCCCGTATGGCTTTCATTTTCTCCTCCTTGTATAAATCCTGGTTGCTGT
CTCTTTATGAGGAGTTGTGGCCCGTTGTCAGGCAACGTGGCGTGGTGTGCACTGTGTTTGCTGACGCAAC
CCCCACTGGTTGGGGCATTGCCACCACCTGTCAGCTCCTTTCCGGGACTTTCGCTTTCCCCCTCCCTATT
GCCACGGCGGAACTCATCGCCGCCTGCCTTGCCCGCTGCTGGACAGGGGCTCGGCTGTTGGGCACTGACA
ATTCCGTGGTGTTGTCGGGGAAATCATCGTCCTTTCCTTGGCTGCTCGCCTGTGTTGCCACCTGGATTCT
GCGCGGGACGTCCTTCTGCTACGTCCCTTCGGCCCTCAATCCAGCGGACCTTCCTTCCCGCGGCCTGCTG
CCGGCTCTGCGGCCTCTTCCGCGTCTTCGCCTTCGCCCTCAGACGAGTCGGATCTCCCTTTGGGCCGCCT
CCCCGCCTGGTACCTTTAAGACCAATGACTTACAAGGCAGCTGTAGATCTTAGCCACTTTTTAAAAGAAA
AGGGGGGACTGGAAGGGCTAATTCACTCCCAACGAAGATAAGATCTGCTTTTTGCTTGTACTGGGTCTCT
CTGGTTAGACCAGATCTGAGCCTGGGAGCTCTCTGGCTAACTAGGGAACCCACTGCTTAAGCCTCAATAA
AGCTTGCCTTGAGTGCTTCAAGTAGTGTGTGCCCGTCTGTTGTGTGACTCTGGTAACTAGAGATCCCTCA
GACCCTTTTAGTCAGTGTGGAAAATCTCTAGCAGTAGTAGTTCATGTCATCTTATTATTCAGTATTTATA
ACTTGCAAAGAAATGAATATCAGAGAGTGAGAGGAACTTGTTTATTGCAGCTTATAATGGTTACAAATAA
AGCAATAGCATCACAAATTTCACAAATAAAGCATTTTTTTCACTGCATTCTAGTTGTGGTTTGTCCAAAC
TCATCAATGTATCTTATCATGTCTGGCTCTAGCTATCCCGCCCCTAACTCCGCCCATCCCGCCCCTAACT
CCGCCCAGTTCCGCCCATTCTCCGCCCCATGGCTGACTAATTTTTTTTATTTATGCAGAGGCCGAGGCCG
CCTCGGCCTCTGAGCTATTCCAGAAGTAGTGAGGAGGCTTTTTTGGAGGCCTAGACTTTTGCAGAGACCA
AATTCGTAATCATGTCATAGCTGTTTCCTGTGTGAAATTGTTATCCGCTCACAATTCCACACAACATACG
AGCCGGAAGCATAAAGTGTAAAGCCTGGGGTGCCTAATGAGTGAGCTAACTCACATTAATTGCGTTGCGC
TCACTGCCCGCTTTCCAGTCGGGAAACCTGTCGTGCCAGCTGCATTAATGAATCGGCCAACGCGCGGGGA
GAGGCGGTTTGCGTATTGGGCGCTCTTCCGCTTCCTCGCTCACTGACTCGCTGCGCTCGGTCGTTCGGCT
GCGGCGAGCGGTATCAGCTCACTCAAAGGCGGTAATACGGTTATCCACAGAATCAGGGGATAACGCAGGA
AAGAACATGTGAGCAAAAGGCCAGCAAAAGGCCAGGAACCGTAAAAAGGCCGCGTTGCTGGCGTTTTTCC
ATAGGCTCCGCCCCCCTGACGAGCATCACAAAAATCGACGCTCAAGTCAGAGGTGGCGAAACCCGACAGG
ACTATAAAGATACCAGGCGTTTCCCCCTGGAAGCTCCCTCGTGCGCTCTCCTGTTCCGACCCTGCCGCTT
ACCGGATACCTGTCCGCCTTTCTCCCTTCGGGAAGCGTGGCGCTTTCTCATAGCTCACGCTGTAGGTATC
TCAGTTCGGTGTAGGTCGTTCGCTCCAAGCTGGGCTGTGTGCACGAACCCCCCGTTCAGCCCGACCGCTG
CGCCTTATCCGGTAACTATCGTCTTGAGTCCAACCCGGTAAGACACGACTTATCGCCACTGGCAGCAGCC
ACTGGTAACAGGATTAGCAGAGCGAGGTATGTAGGCGGTGCTACAGAGTTCTTGAAGTGGTGGCCTAACT
ACGGCTACACTAGAAGAACAGTATTTGGTATCTGCGCTCTGCTGAAGCCAGTTACCTTCGGAAAAAGAGT
TGGTAGCTCTTGATCCGGCAAACAAACCACCGCTGGTAGCGGTGGTTTTTTTGTTTGCAAGCAGCAGATT
ACGCGCAGAAAAAAAGGATCTCAAGAAGATCCTTTGATCTTTTCTACGGGGTCTGACGCTCAGTGGAACG
AAAACTCACGTTAAGGGATTTTGGTCATGAGATTATCAAAAAGGATCTTCACCTAGATCCTTTTAAATTA
AAAATGAAGTTTTAAATCAATCTAAAGTATATATGAGTAAACTTGGTCTGACAGTTACCAATGCTTAATC
AGTGAGGCACCTATCTCAGCGATCTGTCTATTTCGTTCATCCATAGTTGCCTGACTCCCCGTCGTGTAGA
TAACTACGATACGGGAGGGCTTACCATCTGGCCCCAGTGCTGCAATGATACCGCGAGACCCACGCTCACC
GGCTCCAGATTTATCAGCAATAAACCAGCCAGCCGGAAGGGCCGAGCGCAGAAGTGGTCCTGCAACTTTA
TCCGCCTCCATCCAGTCTATTAATTGTTGCCGGGAAGCTAGAGTAAGTAGTTCGCCAGTTAATAGTTTGC
GCAACGTTGTTGCCATTGCTACAGGCATCGTGGTGTCACGCTCGTCGTTTGGTATGGCTTCATTCAGCTC
CGGTTCCCAACGATCAAGGCGAGTTACATGATCCCCCATGTTGTGCAAAAAAGCGGTTAGCTCCTTCGGT
CCTCCGATCGTTGTCAGAAGTAAGTTGGCCGCAGTGTTATCACTCATGGTTATGGCAGCACTGCATAATT
CTCTTACTGTCATGCCATCCGTAAGATGCTTTTCTGTGACTGGTGAGTACTCAACCAAGTCATTCTGAGA
ATAGTGTATGCGGCGACCGAGTTGCTCTTGCCCGGCGTCAATACGGGATAATACCGCGCCACATAGCAGA
ACTTTAAAAGTGCTCATCATTGGAAAACGTTCTTCGGGGCGAAAACTCTCAAGGATCTTACCGCTGTTGA
GATCCAGTTCGATGTAACCCACTCGTGCACCCAACTGATCTTCAGCATCTTTTACTTTCACCAGCGTTTC
TGGGTGAGCAAAAACAGGAAGGCAAAATGCCGCAAAAAAGGGAATAAGGGCGACACGGAAATGTTGAATA
CTCATACTCTTCCTTTTTCAATATTATTGAAGCATTTATCAGGGTTATTGTCTCATGAGCGGATACATAT
TTGAATGTATTTAGAAAAATAAACAAATAGGGGTTCCGCGCACATTTCCCCGAAAAGTGCCACCTGACGT
CTAAGAAACCATTATTATCATGACATTAACCTATAAAAATAGGCGTATCACGAGGCCCTTTCGTCTCGCG
CGTTTCGGTGATGACGGTGAAAACCTCTGACACATGCAGCTCCCGGAGACGGTCACAGCTTGTCTGTAAG
CGGATGCCGGGAGCAGACAAGCCCGTCAGGGCGCGTCAGCGGGTGTTGGCGGGTGTCGGGGCTGGCTTAA
CTATGCGGCATCAGAGCAGATTGTACTGAGAGTGCACCATATGCGGTGTGAAATACCGCACAGATGCGTA
AGGAGAAAATACCGCATCAGGCGCCATTCGCCATTCAGGCTGCGCAACTGTTGGGAAGGGCGATCGGTGC
GGGCCTCTTCGCTATTACGCCAGCTGGCGAAAGGGGGATGTGCTGCAAGGCGATTAAGTTGGGTAACGCC
AGGGTTTTCCCAGTCACGACGTTGTAAAACGACGGCCAGTGCC
Features (pLannotate 1.2.2; 29 found; start..end, strand, type, name):
     12..238     +  promoter       RSV promoter: Rous sarcoma virus enhancer/promoter
    239..419     +  LTR            5' LTR (truncated): truncated 5' long terminal repeat (LTR) from HIV-1
    466..591     +  misc_feature   HIV-1 Ψ: packaging signal of human immunodeficiency virus type 1
    575..913     +  CDS            HIV-1 gag (fragment): gag protein from human immunodeficiency virus 1; gag
   1084..1317    +  misc_feature   RRE: The Rev response element (RRE) of HIV-1 allows for Rev-dependent mRNA export from the nucleus to the cytoplasm.
   1694..1794    +  CDS            Rev (fragment): human immunodeficiency virus 1 (HIV-1) Rev protein; rev; enhances nuclear export of unspliced and incompletely spliced viral mRNAs
   1813..1929    +  misc_feature   cPPT/CTS: central polypurine tract and central termination sequence of HIV-1
   1942..2018    +  enhancer       CMV enhancer (fragment): human cytomegalovirus immediate early enhancer
   2019..2222    +  promoter       CMV promoter: human cytomegalovirus (CMV) immediate early promoter
   2297..5500    +  CDS            UBE3B: UBE3B_HUMAN - Experimental evidence at protein level: Swiss-Prot protein existence level 1. E3 ubiquitin-protein ligase which accepts ubiquitin from an E2 ubiquitin-conjugating enzyme in the form of a thioester and then directly transfers the ubiquitin to targeted substrates. From Homo sapiens (Human).
   5568..6232    +  CDS            CopGFP (fragment): green fluorescent protein 2 from Pontellina plumata, also known as ppluGFP2 (Shagin et al., 2004)
   6343..6554    +  promoter       EF-1α core promoter: core promoter for human elongation factor EF-1α
   6567..6835    +  LTR            5' LTR (truncated): truncated 5' long terminal repeat (LTR) from human T-cell leukemia virus (HTLV) type 1
   6862..7461    +  CDS            PuroR: puromycin N-acetyltransferase; pac from Streptomyces alboniger; confers resistance to puromycin
   7468..8056    +  misc_feature   WPRE: woodchuck hepatitis virus posttranscriptional regulatory element
   8051..8158    +  CDS            nef (fragment): NEF_SIVS4 - Experimental evidence at protein level: Swiss-Prot protein existence level 1. Interferes with TCR signaling from the cell membrane. Interacts with CD247/TCRZ (TCR zeta chain) and exert potent down- regulation of cell surface TCR/CD3 complexes. From Simian immunodeficiency virus (isolate F236/smH4) (SIV-sm) (Simian immunodeficiency virus sooty mangabey monkey).
   8183..8363    +  LTR            5' LTR (truncated): truncated 5' long terminal repeat (LTR) from HIV-1
   8435..8556    +  polyA_signal   SV40 poly(A) signal: SV40 polyadenylation signal
   8596..8731    +  rep_origin     SV40 ori: SV40 origin of replication
   8786..8808    -  protein_bind   lac operator (fragment): The lac repressor binds to the lac operator to inhibit transcription in E. coli. This inhibition can be relieved by adding lactose or isopropyl-β-D-thiogalactopyranoside (IPTG). lac repressor encoded by lacI
   8812..8842    -  promoter       lac promoter: promoter for the E. coli lac operon
   8857..8878    -  protein_bind   CAP binding site: CAP binding activates transcription in the presence of cAMP. E. coli catabolite activator protein
   8891..8983    -  CDS            lacI (fragment): lac repressor; lacI; The lac repressor binds to the lac operator to inhibit transcription in E. coli. This inhibition can be relieved by adding lactose or isopropyl-β-D-thiogalactopyranoside (IPTG).
   9166..9754    -  rep_origin     ori: high-copy-number ColE1/pMB1/pBR322/pUC origin of replication
   9925..10785   -  CDS            AmpR: β-lactamase; bla; confers resistance to ampicillin, carbenicillin, and related antibiotics
  10786..10890   -  promoter       AmpR promoter: bla
  10985..11020   +  CDS            rop (fragment): Rop protein, which maintains plasmids at low copy number; rop
  11122..11221   +  misc_feature   bom (fragment): basis of mobility region from pBR322
  11227..11381   -  CDS            lacZα (fragment): LacZα fragment of β-galactosidase; lacZ fragment
