[The description below was written by a language model from this plasmid's Addgene catalogue record and pLannotate feature annotations shown in this document.]
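Description:
pCT-CMV-UBE3B-copGFP-Puro is an HIV-1-based lentiviral mammalian expression vector built on the System Biosciences pCYTO-CMV-MCS-copGFP-EF1-Puro backbone. It is maintained in E. coli through a high-copy ColE1/pUC-type origin and an ampicillin resistance gene. Small remnants of lac, rop and bom sequences from the cloning backbone are also annotated. The viral portion has a third-generation style layout. An RSV promoter fused to a truncated 5' LTR drives production of the genomic RNA in packaging cells. It is followed by the Ψ packaging signal with a short gag fragment, the Rev response element for nuclear export of unspliced RNA, and the cPPT/CTS element that aids nuclear import. A WPRE and a truncated 3' LTR close the transfer cassette, with an SV40 poly(A) signal and SV40 origin downstream.

The payload is human UBE3B, an E3 ubiquitin-protein ligase, cloned through XbaI sites downstream of the CMV immediate early promoter. It lies upstream of copGFP, the green fluorescent protein from Pontellina plumata, so the ligase is expressed as a fusion with copGFP at its C-terminal end. A second cassette uses the EF-1α core promoter with an HTLV-1 LTR segment to express puromycin N-acetyltransferase, which allows selection of transduced or transfected cells. The catalogue lists the insert at about 4 kb, whereas the annotated UBE3B coding feature spans roughly 3.2 kb. The sequenced record is also slightly longer than the stated total size.

The construct is intended for transient or stable expression of fluorescently tagged UBE3B in mammalian cells. The fusion would suit following the protein's localisation, and the associated publication describes UBE3B as a calmodulin-regulated, mitochondria-associated ligase.
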