Addgene plasmid #107342: pCT-CMV-UBE3B-copGFP-Puro
Purpose: Expresses UBE3B fused to copGFP in mammalian cells.
Depositing lab: Robert Sobol. Depositing organization: University of South Alabama, Mitchell Cancer Institute. Publication: UBE3B is a Calmodulin-Regulated, Mitochondria-Associated E3 Ubiquitin Ligase. Braganza A, Li J, Zeng X, Yates NA, Dey NB, Andrews J, Clark J, Zamani L, Wang XH, St Croix C, O'Sullivan R, Garcia-Exposito L, Brodsky JL, Sobol RW. J Biol Chem. 2016 Dec 21. pii: jbc.M116.766824. doi: 10.1074/jbc.M116.766824. PubMed 28003368.
Backbone
  Vector backbone: pCYTO-CMV-MCS-copGFP-EF1-Puro
  Backbone manufacturer: System Biosciences
  Backbone size w/o insert (bp): 7400
  Total vector size (bp): 11359
  Vector type: Mammalian Expression, Lentiviral
  Selectable markers: Puromycin
Growth in bacteria
  Bacterial resistance: Ampicillin, 100 μg/mL
  Growth temperature: 37°C
  Growth strain: NEB Stable
  Copy number: Unknown
Gene/Insert
  Gene/Insert name: Ubiquitin-protein ligase E3B (alt name: UBE3B)
  Species: H. sapiens (human)
  Insert size (bp): 4008
  Entrez Gene: UBE3B (a.k.a. BPIDS, KOS)
  Promoter: CMV
  Tag / fusion protein: copGFP
  Cloning method: Restriction Enzyme; 5′ cloning site XbaI (unknown if destroyed); 3′ cloning site XbaI (unknown if destroyed)
  Sequencing primers: 5′ ATTCTAGACACCATGTTCACCCTGTCTCAGACCTCG; 3′ TAGCTCTAGAATGGAGAGTTCAAAGCCCGTGTTCATGC
Terms and licenses: Academic/Nonprofit Terms; Industry Terms: Not Available to Industry
How to cite: pCT-CMV-UBE3B-copGFP-Puro was a gift from Robert Sobol (Addgene plasmid # 107342 ; http://n2t.net/addgene:107342 ; RRID:Addgene_107342)
